>Addgene plasmid #91278 | pHH0103_SNX33-1/1 | addgene full sequence | sequence record 191074 | Addgene NGS Result
AATAGGCGTATCACGAGGCCCTTTCGTCTTCAAGAATTCCCGACACCATCGAATGGTGCAAAACCTTTCG
CGGTATGGCATGATAGCGCCCGGAAGAGAGTCAATTCAGGGTGGTGAATGTGAAACCAGTAACGTTATAC
GATGTCGCAGAGTATGCCGGTGTCTCTTATCAGACCGTTTCCCGCGTGGTGAACCAGGCCAGCCACGTTT
CTGCGAAAACGCGGGAAAAAGTGGAAGCGGCGATGGCGGAGCTGAATTACATTCCCAACCGCGTGGCACA
ACAACTGGCGGGCAAACAGTCGTTGCTGATTGGCGTTGCCACCTCCAGTCTGGCCCTGCACGCGCCGTCG
CAAATTGTCGCGGCGATTAAATCTCGCGCCGATCAACTGGGTGCCAGCGTGGTGGTGTCGATGGTAGAAC
GAAGCGGCGTCGAAGCCTGTAAAGCGGCGGTGCACAATCTTCTCGCGCAACGCGTCAGTGGGCTGATCAT
TAACTATCCGCTGGATGACCAGGATGCCATTGCTGTGGAAGCTGCCTGCACTAATGTTCCGGCGTTATTT
CTTGATGTCTCTGACCAGACACCCATCAACAGTATTATTTTCTCCCATGAAGACGGTACGCGACTGGGCG
TGGAGCATCTGGTCGCATTGGGTCACCAGCAAATCGCGCTGTTAGCGGGCCCATTAAGTTCTGTCTCGGC
GCGTCTGCGTCTGGCTGGCTGGCATAAATATCTCACTCGCAATCAAATTCAGCCGATAGCGGAACGGGAA
GGCGACTGGAGTGCCATGTCCGGTTTTCAACAAACCATGCAAATGCTGAATGAGGGCATCGTTCCCACTG
CGATGCTGGTTGCCAACGATCAGATGGCGCTGGGCGCAATGCGCGCCATTACCGAGTCCGGGCTGCGCGT
TGGTGCGGATATCTCGGTAGTGGGATACGACGATACCGAAGACAGCTCATGTTATATCCCGCCGTTAACC
ACCATCAAACAGGATTTTCGCCTGCTGGGGCAAACCAGCGTGGACCGCTTGCTGCAACTCTCTCAGGGCC
AGGCGGTGAAGGGCAATCAGCTGTTGCCCGTCTCACTGGTGAAAAGAAAAACCACCCTGGCGCCCAATAC
GCAAACCGCCTCTCCCCGCGCGTTGGCCGATTCATTAATGCAGCTGGCACGACAGGTTTCCCGACTGGAA
AGCGGGCAGTGAGCGCAACGCAATTAATGTAAGTTAGCTCACTCATTAGGCACAATTCTCATGTTTGACA
GCTTATCATCGACTGCACGGTGCACCAATGCTTCTGGCGTCAGGCAGCCATCGGAAGCTGTGGTATGGCT
GTGCAGGTCGTAAATCACTGCATAATTCGTGTCGCTCAAGGCGCACTCCCGTTCTGGATAATGTTTTTTG
CGCCGACATCATAACGGTTCTGGCAAATATTCTGAAATGAGCTGTTGACAATTAATCATCGGCTCGTATA
ATGTGTGGAATTGTGAGCGGATAACAATTTCACACAGGAAACAGCCAGTCCGTTTAGGTGTTTTCACGAG
CACTTCACCAACAAGGACCATAGATTATGAAAATCGAAGAACACCATCACCATCACCATTCCAGCGGTAA
GCTTATGTCCCCTATACTAGGTTATTGGAAAATTAAGGGCCTTGTGCAACCCACTCGACTTCTTTTGGAA
TATCTTGAAGAAAAATATGAAGAGCATTTGTATGAGCGCGATGAAGGTGATAAATGGCGAAACAAAAAGT
TTGAATTGGGTTTGGAGTTTCCCAATCTTCCTTATTATATTGATGGTGATGTTAAATTAACACAGTCTAT
GGCCATCATACGTTATATAGCTGACAAGCACAACATGTTGGGTGGTTGTCCAAAAGAGCGTGCAGAGATT
TCAATGCTTGAAGGAGCGGTTTTGGATATTAGATACGGTGTTTCGAGAATTGCATATAGTAAAGACTTTG
AAACTCTCAAAGTTGATTTTCTTAGCAAGCTACCTGAAATGCTGAAAATGTTCGAAGATCGTTTATGTCA
TAAAACATATTTAAATGGTGATCATGTAACCCATCCTGACTTCATGTTGTATGACGCTCTTGATGTTGTT
TTATACATGGACCCAATGTGCCTGGATGCGTTCCCAAAATTAGTTTGTTTTAAAAAACGTATTGAAGCTA
TCCCACAAATTGATAAGTACTTGAAATCCAGCAAGTATATAGCATGGCCTTTGCAGGGCTGGCAAGCCAC
GTTTGGTGGTGGCGACCATCCTCCAAAATCGGATCTGGAAGTTCTGTTCCAGGGGCCCCTGTCCAGCGGT
CTGGTTCCGCGTGGTTCCGGTACCGCGGCCCAGCCGGCCCTGAAAGGTCGTGCTCTGTATGACTTCCATT
CCGAAAACAAAGAAGAAATCTCCATCCAACAAGACGAAGACCTGGTTATTTTTAGTGAAACCAGCCTGGA
TGGCTGGCTGCAGGGTCAAAACTCTCGTGGCGAAACGGGTCTGTTTCCGGCGAGTTATGTGGAAATTGTT
CGCGCGGCCGCATA
[142 nt withheld, positions 2535-2676]
C
[98 nt withheld, positions 2678-2775]
AGTTTGTACTGGTGACGAAACTCAGTGTCTAGCTAGAGTGGC
[149 nt withheld, positions 2818-2966]
T
[41 nt withheld, positions 2968-3008]
T
[62 nt withheld, positions 3010-3071]
A
[35 nt withheld, positions 3073-3107]
CCTCCCTCAATCGGTTGAATGTCGCCCTTTTGTCTTTGGCGCTGGTAAACCATATGAA
[86 nt withheld, positions 3166-3251]
T
[54 nt withheld, positions 3253-3306]
CTAGCGCCGCCCTATACCTTGTCTGCCTCCCCGCGTTGCGTCGCGGTGCATGGAGCCGGGCCACCTCGAC
CTGAATGGAAGCCGGCGGCACCTCGCTAACGGATTCACCACTCCAAGAATTGGAGCCAATCAATTCTTGC
GGAGAACTGTGAATGCGCAAACCAACCCTTGGCAGAACATATCCATCGCGTCCGCCATCTCCAGCAGCCG
CACGCGGCGCATCTCGGGCAGCGTTGGGTCCTGGCCACGGGTGCGCATGATCGTGCTCCTGTCGTTGAGG
ACCCGGCTAGGCTGGCGGGGTTGCCTTACTGGTTAGCAGAATGAATCACCGATACGCGAGCGAACGTGAA
GCGACTGCTGCTGCAAAACGTCTGCGACCTGAGCAACAACATGAATGGTCTTCGGTTTCCGTGTTTCGTA
AAGTCTGGAAACGCGGAAGTCAGCGCCCTGCACCATTATGTTCCGGATCTGCATCGCAGGATGCTGCTGG
CTACCCTGTGGAACACCTACATCTGTATTAACGAAGCGCTGGCATTGACCCTGAGTGATTTTTCTCTGGT
CCCGCCGCATCCATACCGCCAGTTGTTTACCCTCACAACGTTCCAGTAACCGGGCATGTTCATCATCAGT
AACCCGTATCGTGAGCATCCTCTCTCGTTTCATCGGTATCATTACCCCCATGAACAGAAATCCCCCTTAC
ACGGAGGCATCAGTGACCAAACAGGAAAAAACCGCCCTTAACATGGCCCGCTTTATCAGAAGCCAGACAT
TAACGCTTCTGGAGAAACTCAACGAGCTGGACGCGGATGAACAGGCAGACATCTGTGAATCGCTTCACGA
CCACGCTGATGAGCTTTACCGCAGGATCCGCGAAATTGTAAGCGTTAATATTTTGTTAAAATTCGCGTTA
AATTTTTGTTAAATCAGCTCATTTTTTAACCAATAGGCCGAAATCGGCAAAATCCCTTATAAATCAAAAG
AATAGACCGAGATAGGGT
[37 nt withheld, positions 4305-4341]
AAAGAACGTGGACTCCAACGTCAAAGG
[49 nt withheld, positions 4369-4417]
T
[91 nt withheld, positions 4419-4509]
G
[124 nt withheld, positions 4511-4634]
CGCGGATCCTGCCTCGCGCGTTTCGGTGATGACGGTGAAAACCTCTGACACATGCAGCTCCCGGAGACGG
TCACAGCTTGTCTGTAAGCGGATGCCGGGAGCAGACAAGCCCGTCAGGGCGCGTCAGCGGGTGTTGGCGG
GTGTCGGGGCGCAGCCATGACCCAGTCACGTAGCGATAGCGGAGTGTATACTGGCTTAACTATGCGGCAT
CAGAGCAGATTGTACTGAGAGTGCACCATATGCGGTGTGAAATACCGCACAGATGCGTAAGGAGAAAATA
CCGCATCAGGCGCTCTTCCGCTTCCTCGCTCACTGACTCGCTGCGCTCGGTCGTTCGGCTGCGGCGAGCG
GTATCAGCTCACTCAAAGGCGGTAATACGGTTATCCACAGAATCAGGGGATAACGCAGGAAAGAACATGT
GAGCAAAAGGCCAGCAAAAGGCCAGGAACCGTAAAAAGGCCGCGTTGCTGGCGTTTTTCCATAGGCTCCG
CCCCCCTGACGAGCATCACAAAAATCGACGCTCAAGTCAGAGGTGGCGAAACCCGACAGGACTATAAAGA
TACCAGGGTTTCCCCCTGGAAGCTCCCTCGTGCGCTCTCCTGTTCCGACCCTGCCGCTTACCGGATACCT
GTCCGCCTTTCTCCCTTCGGGAAGCGTGGCGCTTTCTCATAGCTCACGCTGTAGGTATCTCAGTTCGGTG
TAGGTCGTTCGCTCCAAGCTGGGCTGTGTGCACGAACCCCCCGTTCAGCCCGACCGCTGCGCCTTATCCG
GTAACTATCGTCTTGAGTCCAACCCGGTAAGACACGACTTATCGCCACTGGCAGCAGCCACTGGTAACAG
GATTAGCAGAGCGAGGTATGTAGGCGGTGCTACAGAGTTCTTGAAGTGGTGGCCTAACTACGGCTACACT
AGAAGGACAGTATTTGGTATCTGCGCTCTGCTGAAGCCAGTTACCTTCGGAAAAAGAGTTGGTAGCTCTT
GATCCGGCAAACAAACCACCGCTGGTAGCGGTGGTTTTTTTGTTTGCAAGCAGCAGATTACGCGCAGAAA
AAAAGGATCTCAAGAAGATCCTTTGATCTTTTCTACGGGGTCTGACGCTCAGTGGAACGAAAACTCACGT
TAAGGGATTTTGGTCATGAGATTATCAAAAAGGATCTTCACCTAGATCCTTTTAAATTAAAAATGAAGTT
TTAAATCAATCTAAAGTATATATGAGTAAACTTGGTCTGACAGTTACCAATGCTTAATCAGTGAGGCACC
TATCTCAGCGATCTGTCTATTTCGTTCATCCATAGTTGCCTGACTCCCCGTCGTGTAGATAACTACGATA
CGGGAGGGCTTACCATCTGGCCCCAGTGCTGCAATGATACCGCGAGACCCACGCTCACCGGCTCCAGATT
TATCAGCAATAAACCAGCCAGCCGGAAGGGCCGAGCGCAGAAGTGGTCCTGCAACTTTATCCGCCTCCAT
CCAGTCTATTAATTGTTGCCGGGAAGCTAGAGTAAGTAGTTCGCCAGTTAATAGTTTGCGCAACGTTGTT
GCCATTGCTGCAGGCATCGTGGTGTCACGCTCGTCGTTTGGTATGGCTTCATTCAGCTCCGGTTCCCAAC
GATCAAGGCGAGTTACATGATCCCCCATGTTGTGCAAAAAAGCGGTTAGCTCCTTCGGTCCTCCGATCGT
TGTCAGAAGTAAGTTGGCCGCAGTGTTATCACTCATGGTTATGGCAGCACTGCATAATTCTCTTACTGTC
ATGCCATCCGTAAGATGCTTTTCTGTGACTGGTGAGTACTCAACCAAGTCATTCTGAGAATAGTGTATGC
GGCGACCGAGTTGCTCTTGCCCGGCGTCAACACGGGATAATACCGCGCCACATAGCAGAACTTTAAAAGT
GCTCATCATTGGAAAACGTTCTTCGGGGCGAAAACTCTCAAGGATCTTACCGCTGTTGAGATCCAGTTCG
ATGTAACCCACTCGTGCACCCAACTGATCTTCAGCATCTTTTACTTTCACCAGCGTTTCTGGGTGAGCAA
AAACAGGAAGGCAAAATGCCGCAAAAAAGGGAATAAGGGCGACACGGAAATGTTGAATACTCATACTCTT
CCTTTTTCAATATTATTGAAGCATTTATCAGGGTTATTGTCTCATGAGCGGATACATATTTGAATGTATT
TAGAAAAATAAACAAATAGGGGTTCCGCGCACATTTCCCCGAAAAGTGCCACCTGACGTCTAAGAAACCA
TTATTATCATGACATTAACCTATAAA
Features (pLannotate 1.2.2; 21 found; start..end, strand, type, name):
     42..119     +  promoter       lacIq promoter: lacI (mutant); In the lacIq allele, a single base change in the promoter boosts expression of the lacI gene about 10-fold.
    120..1202    +  CDS            lacI: lac repressor; lacI; The lac repressor binds to the lac operator to inhibit transcription in E. coli. This inhibition can be relieved by adding lactose or isopropyl-β-D-thiogalactopyranoside (IPTG).
   1215..1236    +  protein_bind   CAP binding site: CAP binding activates transcription in the presence of cAMP. E. coli catabolite activator protein
   1255..1272    +  promoter       tet promoter (fragment): E. coli promoter for tetracycline efflux protein gene
   1445..1473    +  promoter       tac promoter: strong E. coli promoter; hybrid between the trp and lac UV5 promoters
   1481..1497    +  protein_bind   lac operator: The lac repressor binds to the lac operator to inhibit transcription in E. coli. This inhibition can be relieved by adding lactose or isopropyl-β-D-thiogalactopyranoside (IPTG). lac repressor encoded by lacI
   1582..1599    +  CDS            6xHis: 6xHis affinity tag
   1615..2268    +  CDS            GST26_SCHJA: Experimental evidence at protein level: Swiss-Prot protein existence level 1. GST isoenzymes appear to play a central role in the parasite detoxification system. Other functions are also suspected including a role in increasing the solubility of haematin in the parasite gut. From Schistosoma japonicum (Blood fluke).
   2347..2526    +  CDS            SNX33 (fragment): SNX33_HUMAN - Also known as SH3PX3, SH3PXD3C, SNX30. Experimental evidence at protein level: Swiss-Prot protein existence level 1. Plays a role in the reorganization of the cytoskeleton, endocytosis and cellular vesicle trafficking via its interactions with membranes, WASL, DNM1 and DNM2. Acts both during interphase and at the end of mitotic cell divisions. Required for efficient progress through mitosis and cytokinesis. Required for normal formation of the cleavage furrow at the end of mitosis. Modulates endocytosis of cell-surface proteins, such as APP and PRNP; this then modulates the secre
   2539..2586    +  terminator     fd terminator (sequence withheld): central terminator from bacteriophage fd (Otsuka and Kunisawa, 1982)
   2591..2803    +  CDS            M13 gene III (fragment) (sequence partly withheld): pIII; III; minor coat protein
   2818..3288    +  CDS            M13 gene III (fragment) (sequence partly withheld): pIII; III; minor coat protein
   3310..3380    +  CDS            TcR (fragment): tetracycline efflux protein; tet; confers resistance to tetracycline
   3622..4002    -  CDS            YPB1_ECOLX: Protein predicted: Swiss-Prot protein existence level 4. From Escherichia coli.
   4019..4170    +  CDS            rop (fragment): Rop protein, which maintains plasmids at low copy number; rop
   4206..4634    -  rep_origin     f1 ori (sequence partly withheld): f1 bacteriophage origin of replication; arrow indicates direction of (+) strand synthesis
   4643..4682    +  CDS            rop (fragment): Rop protein, which maintains plasmids at low copy number; rop
   4784..4924    +  misc_feature   bom: basis of mobility region from pBR322
   5110..5697    -  rep_origin     ori: high-copy-number ColE1/pMB1/pBR322/pUC origin of replication
   5868..6728    -  CDS            AmpR: β-lactamase; bla; confers resistance to ampicillin, carbenicillin, and related antibiotics
   6729..6833    -  promoter       AmpR promoter: bla
