[The description below was written by a language model from this plasmid's Addgene catalogue record and pLannotate feature annotations shown in this document.]
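Description:
pHH0103_SNX33-1/1 is a 6.9 kb bacterial expression plasmid built on the pHH0103 backbone for producing and purifying the SH3 domain of human sorting nexin 33 (SNX33). The name suffix presumably marks it as domain one of one in that protein, though the record does not explain the notation. The 195 bp insert was cloned between SfiI and NotI sites, and the annotation detects a 180 bp SNX33 fragment within it. It sits downstream of a 6xHis tag and Schistosoma japonicum glutathione S-transferase on the same strand, so the domain appears to be expressed as an N-terminally His-GST-tagged fusion suited to nickel or glutathione affinity purification. Reading-frame continuity and any linker or protease site between GST and the domain are not annotated.

Transcription is driven by the strong hybrid tac promoter with an adjacent lac operator. The plasmid carries its own lacI gene under the up-mutated lacIq promoter, giving tight repression that is relieved by IPTG. An fd phage terminator follows the insert.

Downstream are two fragments of M13 gene III, which, together with the f1 origin, suggest that the backbone derives from a phagemid display vector. These pIII fragments lie beyond the terminator and do not appear to be part of the expressed product. The plasmid replicates from a ColE1/pBR322-type origin with a bom region. The rop gene appears only as fragments interrupted by the f1 origin, and the catalogue lists the plasmid as low copy. Selection is by ampicillin through β-lactamase, while the tetracycline resistance gene and its promoter remain only as nonfunctional remnants.

The construct belongs to a collection made for a systematic survey of the peptide-binding specificities of the human SH3 domain family, where purified domains serve as binding targets.
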