Addgene plasmid #91278: pHH0103_SNX33-1/1
Purpose: Protein expression and purification of human SH3 domain construct SNX33-1/1
Depositing lab: Sachdev Sidhu. Depositing organization: University of Toronto. Publication: Comprehensive Analysis of the Human SH3 Domain Family Reveals a Wide Variety of Non-canonical Specificities. Teyra J, Huang H, Jain S, Guan X, Dong A, Liu Y, Tempel W, Min J, Tong Y, Kim PM, Bader GD, Sidhu SS. Structure. 2017 Oct 3;25(10):1598-1610.e3. doi: 10.1016/j.str.2017.07.017. Epub 2017 Sep 7. PubMed 28890361.
Backbone
  Vector backbone: pHH0103
  Vector type: Bacterial Expression
Growth in bacteria
  Bacterial resistance: Ampicillin, 100 μg/mL
  Growth temperature: 37°C
  Growth strain: DH5alpha
  Copy number: Low Copy
Gene/Insert
  Gene/Insert name: SNX33-1/1
  Species: H. sapiens (human)
  Insert size (bp): 195
  Entrez Gene: SNX33 (a.k.a. SH3PX3, SH3PXD3C, SNX30)
  Cloning method: Restriction Enzyme; 5′ cloning site Sfi1 (unknown if destroyed); 3′ cloning site Not1 (unknown if destroyed)
Terms and licenses: Academic/Nonprofit Terms; Industry Terms: Not Available to Industry
How to cite: pHH0103_SNX33-1/1 was a gift from Sachdev Sidhu (Addgene plasmid # 91278 ; http://n2t.net/addgene:91278 ; RRID:Addgene_91278)
