>Addgene plasmid #91278 | pHH0103_SNX33-1/1 | depositor partial sequence | sequence record 175766 | insert sequence
GGCCCAGCCGGCCCTGAAAGGTCGTGCTCTGTATGACTTCCATTCCGAAAACAAAGAAGAAATCTCCATC
CAACAAGACGAAGACCTGGTTATTTTTAGTGAAACCAGCCTGGATGGCTGGCTGCAGGGTCAAAACTCTC
GTGGCGAAACGGGTCTGTTTCCGGCGAGTTATGTGGAAATTGTTCGCGCGGCCGC
